Addgene plasmid #20639: pWZL Neo Myr Flag STK32B
Depositing lab: William Hahn & Jean Zhao. Depositing organization: Dana-Farber Cancer Institute. Publication: Integrative Genomic Approaches Identify IKBKE as a Breast Cancer Oncogene (Kinase Library Clones). Boehm JS, Zhao JJ, Yao J, Kim SY, Firestein R, Dunn IF, Sjostrom SK, Garraway LA, Weremowicz S, Richardson AL, Greulich H, Stewart CJ, Mulvey LA, Shen RR, Ambrogio L, Hirozane-Kishikawa T, Hill DE, Vidal M, Meyerson M, Grenier JK, Hinkle G, Root DE, Roberts TM, Lander ES, Polyak K, Hahn WC. Cell. 2007 Jun 15. 129(6):1065-1079. 10.1016/j.cell.2007.03.052 PubMed 17574021.
Backbone
  Vector backbone: pWZL-Neo-Myr-Flag-DEST
  Backbone manufacturer: William Hahn Lab (available at Addgene, #15300)
  Vector type: Mammalian Expression, Retroviral
  Selectable markers: Neomycin (select with G418)
Growth in bacteria
  Bacterial resistance: Ampicillin, 100 μg/mL
  Growth temperature: 37°C
  Growth strain: Stbl3
  Growth instructions: Stbl3 cells to prevent recombination.
  Copy number: Unknown
Gene/Insert
  Gene/Insert name: STK32B (alt name: serine/threonine kinase 32B)
  Species: H. sapiens (human)
  GenBank ID: NM_018401
  Entrez Gene: STK32B (a.k.a. UNQ3003/PRO9744, HSA250839, STK32, STKG6, YANK2)
  Tag / fusion protein: Myr (N terminal on backbone); Flag (N terminal on backbone)
  Cloning method: Gateway Cloning
  Sequencing primers: 5′ pWZL-Fwd (GAA CCT CCT CGT TCG ACC); 3′ pWZL-Rev (TTC CGG GCC CTC ACA TTG)
Resource information
  A portion of this plasmid was derived from a plasmid made by: 4-H4
Terms and licenses: Academic/Nonprofit Terms; Industry Terms: Not Available to Industry
Depositor comments: ORFs were cloned into Gateway compatible pEntry vectors. An LR recombination reaction was performed to move the ORF to pWZL-Neo-Myr-Flag DEST such that the ORF would have 5' myristoylation and flag tags. This plasmid is part of a kinase library, and the gene has been verified, but has not been fully sequenced for minor mutations. Please see the following link for plasmids from this article that are not part of the kinase library http://www.addgene.org/pubmed/17574021 There is a mutation in the sequence causing H5L substitution in the aa sequence.
How to cite: pWZL Neo Myr Flag STK32B was a gift from William Hahn & Jean Zhao (Addgene plasmid # 20639 ; http://n2t.net/addgene:20639 ; RRID:Addgene_20639)
