[The description below was written by a language model from this plasmid's Addgene catalogue record.]
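Description:
pWZL Neo Myr Flag STK32B is a retroviral mammalian expression plasmid that carries the human serine/threonine kinase 32B open reading frame (STK32B, also known as YANK2) in the pWZL-Neo-Myr-Flag-DEST backbone. It is propagated in bacteria under ampicillin selection, using a recombination-deficient strain, which is the usual precaution for retroviral plasmids whose repeated sequences can rearrange. Transduced or transfected mammalian cells are selected through the neomycin resistance marker using G418. No feature table accompanies the record, so the promoter driving the insert, the origin of replication and the arrangement of the retroviral elements are not explicitly stated, and the copy number is listed as unknown.

The ORF was first cloned into a Gateway entry vector and then moved by an LR recombination reaction into the destination vector. This places it in frame behind an N-terminal myristoylation signal and a Flag epitope, both supplied by the backbone. A myristoylation sequence directs lipid modification and membrane targeting of the fusion protein, a strategy commonly used to promote kinase activation. The Flag tag allows detection or immunoprecipitation of the expressed protein.

The construct belongs to a library of myristoylated, Flag-tagged human kinase clones built for an integrative genomic study that sought breast cancer oncogenes. It is therefore suited to stable, retrovirus-mediated overexpression of STK32B in gain-of-function experiments. The depositors note that the gene identity has been verified but the clone was not fully sequenced for minor mutations. One known change produces an H5L substitution in the encoded protein.
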