>Addgene plasmid #20639 | pWZL Neo Myr Flag STK32B | addgene partial sequence | sequence record 26466 | 20639 with pWZL-Fwd
CTCCTTCTCTAGGCGCCGGCCGGATCCAGAATTCGCCACCATGGGGTCTTCAAAATCTAAACCAAAGGAC
CCCAGCCAGCGCCGGCGCAGGATCCGAGGTTACCTTGACTACAAAGACGATGACGACAAGCAATTGACAA
GTTTGTACAAAAAAGTTGGCATGGGCGGGAACCTCTCCCACAAGCCCCCCGTGTTTGACGAGAATGAGGA
AGTCAACTTTGACCATTTTCAGATTCTGCGGGCCATTGGTAAAGGGAGTTTTGGAAAGGTATGCATCGTG
CAGAAGCGAGACACTAAGAAAATGTATGCAATGAAGTACATGAACAAGCAGAAGTGCATCGAGAGGGATG
AGGTTCGGAATGTTTTCCGGGAGCTGCAGATCATGCAAGGGCTGGAGCACCCCTTCCTGGTCAATCTGTG
GTACTCCTTCCAGGATGAGGAGGACATGTTCATGGTGGTGGACCTGCTCCTGGGAGGCGACCTGCGCTAC
CATCTGCAGCAGAATGTGCATTTCACAGAGGGGACTGTGAAACTCTACATCTGTGAGCTGGCACTGGCCC
TGGAGTATCTTCAGAGGTACCACATCATCCACAGAGACATCAAGCCAGACAATATCCTGCTGGATGAACA
CGGACATGTTCACATTACAGACTTCAACATAGCGACGGTAGTGAAAGGAGCA
